>Addgene plasmid #207066 | ClhN-pADH3-Tgl3-4V5-APEX2-URA | addgene full sequence | sequence record 424571 | Addgene NGS Result
GAACGCGGCCGCCAGCTGAAGCTTCGTACGTCCTTACGAAAAAAAAGATCAAGGAAACATGTCGGAAACA
AATGGGAAACAACAAAAAGGACTTATCATTCCTACTTTTTTGTCGAGGGCATTTGTCGAGGGTAATACTG
CATACTGCCTATTGTCGGTCCCGCAGAATTAATAGTGGCTGCTCATACACAACGAAAAAAATTGTTAACA
AAATAGAAGGATTCGTCTATGCCCTTTTTTCAGTGCGGAAATTATATACCACACAAGCCGTCGAAGCCCA
TAGGGTCCTTTAACAATAAAGACTCTCCTAAAAAAATTTTTCTTGTGACACGTCAGTGCAGGATATAAAT
GTAGCAAGCGTATATAACAAATGACAAAGGGTTCTTGCGCAAGGTTACTTTAGCGTTGCTGGATAATGAT
CGGATTGTTTTTAGATCACGATAGCACATTTGAGGAATCGTATCGAAACGGACAGGGCAAGAGTACGAGG
GCGAAATGAACTTATAACACCATTGATATTTTCTCCTCAATCTTATCATTCCACGCACATTATTTTCCTA
CTATGTTATGCGGGAACAGTTCCTAAGGAATTTTTCTAATGGCATTTCGGCAGCGTCATCAAATGTACGC
ACCCACTTCAAGTGATCATTCGCTCGTTACTACCTATCACGTGTCGCATCACTCGCGACGTCCATGCGCA
TGCTGTGCCGCAGGAGAATTCGAGATGCGAATGAGCAGCAGCCATTTTGATGTTGTGAGCATCGGAACGT
TTCTGCGTCCGTACACTGTCCTTTTGTTACTTAGATAATGGCTAAGGCAAGCAGTCCGGGCCACAGGAGT
CAAAGGCTTTTCGCCAGCTCCTAAACGCTGGAAGTGTAATTTTTTTTCGTCTTATAAAATTAAACAAACC
CTTTTAGAAAGGAACACTCGCTTTATCTCTTCGACCGAATTTACTATACATGGATATATATATATTATCT
TCTGTTCACAGTTAAAACTAGGAATAGTATAGTCATAAGTTAACACCATCATGAAGGAAACGGCGCAGGA
ATACAAGGTGTCTGCTGTAATACCGACCCTTTTGAAAAACTGGATACTGCGTGTAGTGTATGCCACATTG
GACCATATACCTCCTTTTGTGTGGGAAATTCTACATGTCATCACCGATATTTATTTCTTCTGGGTTCAAA
AGCTGATTAACTATGTGCGGCCACACTCAAGAGTCATTTATTATAACGCTATTAAGAAGTTAGATGAGTG
TGATACGTATCAAATGTGGTGTCAGCAAGCGTCCGTAGTGGATGAAATAACAGGCGCAAATTTATGGCGG
CGGAATTTCTTTTCGAGGAGGTACGACTTCAATTCTGTCATTGAACAATATAGCATATTGGAAAATATGT
TAAGGGAGGAGAAGTATGATGTAGTTAAGGAGAAGTTTTCGACTACAGGCCCTTGTATGTTGAGGAACTT
TGCGGGTATTGGAGATAAAAAGTTGTTCACAAAATCTTTGATGGGTACAAAGCTACTTATTGAACAATAT
TTGACCCGAATTCTAGAAGGCTTGGATATATTAAATAATCAAACTTTAACTCCAACATCCTTTTTCCAAA
GATGTAAGTTGTCACTGGGCACAACAGCATTAATCTTGCAAGGTGGTTCATTGTTTGGGCTGTTTCACCT
TGGGGTGATTAGAGGTTTATTGTTACAGGACCTGATGCCTAATATTATAAGTGGTAGCTCTATGGGGGCA
TGCGTTGCAAGTTTATTCGGTTGCTTGTCCAATGAGCAACTAAAGCAATTATTGACCGATGACAACCTCT
TGAATATCATCAAGAATGATGTAGATTTATTAAAAAGCTGTGGATACGGTAATTTAGAGCAGCACCTAAA
CCTGGGGACTTTGATTCAGAACCTAATACACCACGGTTATTCTCAAGACGTTTATCTTTTTATCCGGTTT
GTTATGAAATATATTGTTAAGGAAAAAACTTTTGAAGAAGTTTATCAAATTACTGGAAAAGTTTTCAATA
TTGTTATTCATCCAACTGATAAATCATGCCCTAATTTACTAAATTATGTGACAACCCCAAACGTATTAAT
CAAGTCAGCCATTGAATGCTCACTTGGTTCTGGTGTAATTTCAGAGGATACATCACTATTATGTAAAAAT
TTAGAAAATGAAATTGAGCCTTTTCTTAACATCAATAAAAATAAACAAGTCAAATTTCTTACCCCAGAAA
ATGCCAACAATCCGAGCATAACGGAGAGCCCCTATACTAGGTTAACGGAACTATTCAATGTTAATAACTT
CATTGTTTCTTTGGCGAGACCATACTTGGCACCATTGGTGGTAAATGATTTGAAGCATGAAATAAAAACG
TCAAAATATTACTATTATAAGCATTATCCAAATATGCCTCCTATAAACGCGAATACAGTAAGAAAAACAC
AGAGATCCTCTTCGCAATCACCCATAAAGGCAGGAACTGTCGAGGATCTTGAGCCAGAGCCTTTAATGAG
CCCTGTGCCCCCAAGTTCGGCAGTCAACGATTCAGCAGAGTACATAATCCCAGAATTGGGCATACCGCAG
TTGAACTTTACTGAAATGGAACCGCTGGCGTTTAAATTTAAGTATCATCTGGAAAGAAAATTAAAAAATA
TTGCCACTATGGAATTTCGACATAGGATGGAGGTATTGGATAATTTAGGCCTGTTGTGCTCATTAATAAA
AAGACTAATAATTGATGAAAAGACTCCCAGATCAGCTACGGAGATTGCTGTGGTACCAAGGATGAAAAGT
CTATCATTAACAAGGATTATTGAAGGTCAACTAAACAACATTCCATACTGGATAAAATCTGGTGAACGAA
GTACATGGCCCGCACTAGCTTTAATTAAGACAAGATGTGCAGTCGAATTTAAATTAGACGACATAATAAG
AGCAAGACGGAGTAGGGCTAGCGGTAAACCAATTCCAAATCCATTGTTGGGTTTGGATTCTACTCCTAGC
GGTAAACCAATTCCAAATCCATTGTTGGGTTTGGATTCTACTCCTAGCGGTAAACCAATTCCAAATCCAT
TGTTGGGTTTGGATTCTACTCCTAGCGGTAAACCAATTCCAAATCCATTGTTGGGTTTGGATTCTACTCC
TAGGGGAAAGTCTTACCCAACTGTGAGTGCTGATTACCAGGACGCCGTTGAGAAGGCGAAGAAGAAGCTC
AGAGGCTTCATCGCTGAGAAGAGATGCGCTCCTCTAATGCTCCGTTTGGCATTCCACTCTGCTGGAACCT
TTGACAAGGGCACGAAGACCGGTGGACCCTTCGGAACCATCAAGCACCCTGCCGAACTGGCTCACAGCGC
TAACAACGGTCTTGACATCGCTGTTAGGCTTTTGGAGCCACTCAAGGCGGAGTTCCCTATTTTGAGCTAC
GCCGATTTCTACCAGTTGGCTGGCGTTGTTGCCGTTGAGGTCACGGGTGGACCTAAGGTTCCATTCCACC
CTGGAAGAGAGGACAAGCCTGAGCCACCACCAGAGGGTCGCTTGCCCGATCCCACTAAGGGTTCTGACCA
TTTGAGAGATGTGTTTGGCAAAGCTATGGGGCTTACTGACCAAGATATCGTTGCTCTATCTGGGGGTCAC
ACTATTGGAGCTGCACACAAGGAGCGTTCTGGATTTGAGGGTCCCTGGACCTCTAATCCTCTTATTTTCG
ACAACTCATACTTCACGGAGTTGTTGAGTGGTGAGAAGGAAGGTCTCCTTCAGCTACCTTCTGACAAGGC
TCTTTTGTCTGACCCTGTATTCCGCCCTCTCGTTGACAAATATGCAGCGGACGAAGATGCCTTCTTTGCT
GATTACGCTGAGGCTCACCAAAAGCTTTCCGAGCTTGGGTTTGCTGATGCCCTGCAGCTGCCTCCCCTGG
AGCGCCTGACCCTGGACGCTCAGTGCAGATCTTGAGGCGCGCCACTTCTAAATAAGCGAATTTCTTATGA
TTTATGATTTTTATTATTAAATAAGTTATAAAAAAAATAAGTGTATACAAATTTTAAAGTGACTCTTAGG
TTTTAAAACGAAAATTCTTATTCTTGAGTAACTCTTTCCTGTAGGTCAGGTTGCTTTCTCAGGTATAGTA
TGAGGTCGCTCTTATTGACCACACCTCTACCGGCAGATCCGCTAGGGATAACAGGGTAATATCTGCAGGT
CGACAACCCTTAATATAACTTCGTATAATGTATGCTATACGAAGTTATTAGGTCTAGAGATCCCAATACA
ACAGATCACGTGATCTTTTTGTAAGATGAAGTTGAAGTAGTGTTGCACCGTGCCAATGCAGGTGGCTATT
AGATTAAATATGTGATTTGTTCTATTAAGTTTCCTGTATAATTAATGGGGAGCGCTGATTCTCTTTTGGT
ACGCTTCCCATCCAGCATTTCTGTATCTTTCACCTTCAACCTTAGGATCTCTACCCTTGGCGAAAAGTCC
TCTGCCAACAATGATGATATCTGATCCACCACTTACAACTTCGTCGACGGTTCTGTACTGCTGACCCAAT
GCATCGCCTTTGTCGTCTAAACCTACACCTGGGGTCATGATTAGCCAATCAAACCCTTCTTCTCTTCCTC
CCATATCGTTCTGAGCAATGAACCCAATAACGAAATCTTTATCACTCTTTGCAATATCAACGGTACCCTT
AGTATATTCACCGTGTGCTAGAGAACCCTTGGAAGACAATTCAGCAAGCATCAATAATCCCCTTGGTTCT
TTGGTGACCTCTTGCGCACCTTGTTTCAAGCCAGCAACAATACCAGCACCAGTAACCCCGTGGGCGTTGG
TGATATCAGACCATTCTGCGATACGGTAAACGCCCGATGTATATTGTAATTTGACTGTGTTACCGATATC
GGCGAATTTTCTGTCCTCAAATATCAAGAACTTGTATTTCTCTGCCAATGCTTTCAATGGAACGACAGTA
CCCTCATAACTGAAATCATCCAAGATATCAACGTGTGTTTTCAAAAGGCAAATGTATGGACCCAACGTTT
CAACAAGTTTCAATAGCTCATCAGTCGAACGAACGTCAAGAGAAGCACACAAATTGGTCTTCTTTTCATC
CATTAAACGTAAAAGTTTCGATGCAACCGGACTTGCATGAGTCTCAGCTCTACTGGTATATGATTTTGTG
GACATGGTGCAACTAATTGACGGGAGTGTATTGACGCTGGCGTACTGGCTTTCACAAAATGGCCCAATCA
CAACCACATCTTAGATAGTTGAAATGACTTTAGATAACATCAATTGAGATGAGCTTAATCATGTCAAAGC
TAAAAGTGTCACCATGAACGACAATTCTTAAGCAAATCACGTGATATAGATCCACGAATAACCACCATTT
GATGCTCGAGGCAAGTAATGTGTGTAAAAAAATGCGTTACCACCATCCAATGCAGACCGATCTTCTACCC
AGAATCACATATATTTATGTACCGAGTACCTTTTTTCTATCTTCCAATTGCTTCTCCCATATGATTGTCT
CCGTAAGCTCGAAATTTCTAAGTTGGATTTTAATCTTCACGCAGGATGACAGTTCGATGAGCTTCTGAGG
AGTGTTTAGAACATAATCATTTATCCATGGTCTATCTCTTCTTGTCGCTTTTTCTCCTCGATAGAACCTA
AATAAAACGAGCTCTCGAGAACCCTTAATATAACTTCGTATAATGTATGCTATACGAAGTTATTAGGTGA
TATCAGATCCACTAGTGGCCTATGCGGCCGCGGATCTGCCGGTCTCCCTATAGTGAGTCGTATTAATTTC
GATAAGCCAGGTTAACCTGCATTAATGAATCGGCCAACGCGCGGGGAGAGGCGGTTTGCGTATTGGGCGC
TCTTCCGCTTCCTCGCTCACTGACTCGCTGCGCTCGGTCGTTCGGCTGCGGCGAGCGGTATCAGCTCACT
CAAAGGCGGTAATACGGTTATCCACAGAATCAGGGGATAACGCAGGAAAGAACATGTGAGCAAAAGGCCA
GCAAAAGGCCAGGAACCGTAAAAAGGCCGCGTTGCTGGCGTTTTTCCATAGGCTCCGCCCCCCTGACGAG
CATCACAAAAATCGACGCTCAAGTCAGAGGTGGCGAAACCCGACAGGACTATAAAGATACCAGGCGTTTC
CCCCTGGAAGCTCCCTCGTGCGCTCTCCTGTTCCGACCCTGCCGCTTACCGGATACCTGTCCGCCTTTCT
CCCTTCGGGAAGCGTGGCGCTTTCTCATAGCTCACGCTGTAGGTATCTCAGTTCGGTGTAGGTCGTTCGC
TCCAAGCTGGGCTGTGTGCACGAACCCCCCGTTCAGCCCGACCGCTGCGCCTTATCCGGTAACTATCGTC
TTGAGTCCAACCCGGTAAGACACGACTTATCGCCACTGGCAGCAGCCACTGGTAACAGGATTAGCAGAGC
GAGGTATGTAGGCGGTGCTACAGAGTTCTTGAAGTGGTGGCCTAACTACGGCTACACTAGAAGAACAGTA
TTTGGTATCTGCGCTCTGCTGAAGCCAGTTACCTTCGGAAAAAGAGTTGGTAGCTCTTGATCCGGCAAAC
AAACCACCGCTGGTAGCGGTGGTTTTTTTGTTTGCAAGCAGCAGATTACGCGCAGAAAAAAAGGATCTCA
AGAAGATCCTTTGATCTTTTCTACGGGGTCTGACGCTCAGTGGAACGAAAACTCACGTTAAGGGATTTTG
GTCATGAGATTATCAAAAAGGATCTTCACCTAGATCCTTTTAAATTAAAAATGAAGTTTTAAATCAATCT
AAAGTATATATGAGTAAACTTGGTCTGACAGTTACCAATGCTTAATCAGTGAGGCACCTATCTCAGCGAT
CTGTCTATTTCGTTCATCCATAGTTGCCTGACTCCCCGTCGTGTAGATAACTACGATACGGGAGGGCTTA
CCATCTGGCCCCAGTGCTGCAATGATACCGCGAGACCCACGCTCACCGGCTCCAGATTTATCAGCAATAA
ACCAGCCAGCCGGAAGGGCCGAGCGCAGAAGTGGTCCTGCAACTTTATCCGCCTCCATCCAGTCTATTAA
TTGTTGCCGGGAAGCTAGAGTAAGTAGTTCGCCAGTTAATAGTTTGCGCAACGTTGTTGCCATTGCTACA
GGCATCGTGGTGTCACGCTCGTCGTTTGGTATGGCTTCATTCAGCTCCGGTTCCCAACGATCAAGGCGAG
TTACATGATCCCCCATGTTGTGCAAAAAAGCGGTTAGCTCCTTCGGTCCTCCGATCGTTGTCAGAAGTAA
GTTGGCCGCAGTGTTATCACTCATGGTTATGGCAGCACTGCATAATTCTCTTACTGTCATGCCATCCGTA
AGATGCTTTTCTGTGACTGGTGAGTACTCAACCAAGTCATTCTGAGAATAGTGTATGCGGCGACCGAGTT
GCTCTTGCCCGGCGTCAATACGGGATAATACCGCGCCACATAGCAGAACTTTAAAAGTGCTCATCATTGG
AAAACGTTCTTCGGGGCGAAAACTCTCAAGGATCTTACCGCTGTTGAGATCCAGTTCGATGTAACCCACT
CGTGCACCCAACTGATCTTCAGCATCTTTTACTTTCACCAGCGTTTCTGGGTGAGCAAAAACAGGAAGGC
AAAATGCCGCAAAAAAGGGAATAAGGGCGACACGGAAATGTTGAATACTCATACTCTTCCTTTTTCAATA
TTATTGAAGCATTTATCAGGGTTATTGTCTCATGAGCGGATACATATTTGAATGTATTTAGAAAAATAAA
CAAATAGGGGTTCCGCGCACATTTCCCCGAAAAGTGCCACCTGACGTCTAAGAAACCATTATTATCATGA
CATTAACCTATAAAAATAGGCGTATCACGAGGCCCTTTCGTCTCGCGCGTTTCGGTGATGACGGTGAAAA
CCTCTGACACATGCAGCTCCCGGAGACGGTCACAGCTTGTCTGTAAGCGGATGCCGGGAGCAGACAAGCC
CGTCAGGGCGCGTCAGCGGGTGTTGGCGGGTGTCGGGGCTGGCTTAACTATGCGGCATCAGAGCAGATTG
TACTGAGAGTGCACCATATGGACATATTGTCGTTAGAACGCGGCTACAATTAATACATAACCTTATGTAT
CATACACATACGATTTAGGTGACACTATA
Features (pLannotate 1.2.2; 15 found; start..end, strand, type, name):
   1031..2956    +  CDS            TGL3: TGL3_YEAST - Experimental evidence at protein level: Swiss-Prot protein existence level 1. Lipid particle-localized triacylglycerol (TAG) lipase. The lipid droplet/particle is a lipid storage compartment which serves as a depot of energy and building blocks for membrane lipid biosynthesis. Involved in the mobilization of the non-polar storage lipids triacylglycerols (TAGs) from lipid particles by hydrolysis of TAGs, releasing and supplying specific fatty acids to the appropriate metabolic pathways (PubMed:10515935, PubMed:12682047, PubMed:16267052). Also catalyzes the acylation of lysophosphat
   3154..3901    +  CDS            APEX2 (fragment): soybean ascorbate peroxidase, engineered to serve as a monomeric tag for electron microscopy and live-cell proteomics (Lam et al., 2015) more active than the original APEX due to the A134P mutation
   3908..3934    +  CDS            NES: nuclear export signal from the HIV Rev protein (Fischer et al., 1995)
   3976..4163    +  terminator     ADH1 terminator: S. cerevisiae ADH1; transcription terminator for the S. cerevisiae alcohol dehydrogenase 1 (ADH1) gene
   4215..4248    -  protein_bind   loxP: Cre-mediated recombination occurs in the 8-bp core sequence (GCATACAT). Cre recombinase
   4400..5185    -  CDS            URA3: PYRF_YEAST - Experimental evidence at protein level: Swiss-Prot protein existence level 1. From Saccharomyces cerevisiae (strain ATCC 204508 / S288c) (Baker's yeast).
   5700..5733    -  protein_bind   loxP: Cre-mediated recombination occurs in the 8-bp core sequence (GCATACAT). Cre recombinase
   5787..5805    -  promoter       T7 promoter: promoter for bacteriophage T7 RNA polymerase
   5827..5880    -  CDS            lacI (fragment): lac repressor; lacI; The lac repressor binds to the lac operator to inhibit transcription in E. coli. This inhibition can be relieved by adding lactose or isopropyl-β-D-thiogalactopyranoside (IPTG).
   6063..6651    -  rep_origin     ori: high-copy-number ColE1/pMB1/pBR322/pUC origin of replication
   6822..7682    -  CDS            AmpR: β-lactamase; bla; confers resistance to ampicillin, carbenicillin, and related antibiotics
   7683..7787    -  promoter       AmpR promoter: bla
   7882..7917    +  CDS            rop (fragment): Rop protein, which maintains plasmids at low copy number; rop
   8019..8070    +  misc_feature   bom (fragment): basis of mobility region from pBR322
   8133..2       +  promoter       SP6 promoter (across the origin): promoter for bacteriophage SP6 RNA polymerase
