[The description below was written by a language model from this plasmid's Addgene catalogue record and pLannotate feature annotations shown in this document.]
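Description:
ClhN-pADH3-Tgl3-4V5-APEX2-URA is an 8.1 kb yeast expression plasmid built on the ClhN-URA backbone and designed to label lipid droplets in Saccharomyces cerevisiae for electron microscopy. It is propagated in E. coli through a high-copy ColE1/pUC-type origin with ampicillin selection (AmpR under its own bla promoter). Selection in yeast relies on a URA3 auxotrophic marker, which is flanked by two loxP sites, so the marker could in principle be removed by Cre recombinase. The feature table shows no yeast replication origin or centromere (no 2μ or CEN/ARS annotation), which would be consistent with an integrating design, although the record does not state how the plasmid is maintained in yeast. Short fragments of lacI, rop and bom, together with T7 and SP6 promoters, are remnants of the cloning backbone.

The payload is the full-length S. cerevisiae TGL3 coding sequence, encoding a triacylglycerol lipase that resides on lipid droplets, fused at its C terminus to four copies of the V5 epitope and to APEX2. The catalogue lists the ADH3 promoter as driving expression; neither it nor the V5 repeats is annotated in the feature table, but unannotated regions upstream of TGL3 and between TGL3 and APEX2 are the likely locations. A short HIV Rev nuclear export signal is annotated directly after APEX2, and the ADH1 terminator ends the transcription unit. APEX2 is an engineered soybean ascorbate peroxidase commonly used to generate an electron-dense deposit at the site of the fusion protein, so Tgl3 targeting marks lipid droplets in electron micrographs, while the V5 tags allow antibody-based detection. The plasmid belongs to a set of APEX2-based organelle markers for yeast.
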