Addgene plasmid #207066: ClhN-pADH3-Tgl3-4V5-APEX2-URA
Purpose: Expressing Tgl3-4V5-APEX2. Marker for lipid droplets.
Depositing lab: Zhiping Xie. Depositing organization: Shanghai Jiao Tong University. Publication: A Validated Set of Ascorbate Peroxidase-Based Organelle Markers for Electron Microscopy of Saccharomyces cerevisiae. Li H, He CW, Zhu J, Xie Z. mSphere. 2022 Aug 31;7(4):e0010722. doi: 10.1128/msphere.00107-22. Epub 2022 Jun 21. PubMed 35727034.
Backbone
  Vector backbone: ClhN-URA
  Vector type: Yeast Expression
Growth in bacteria
  Bacterial resistance: Ampicillin, 100 μg/mL
  Growth temperature: 37°C
  Growth strain: DH5alpha
  Copy number: High Copy
Gene/Insert
  Gene/Insert name: Tgl3
  Species: S. cerevisiae (budding yeast)
  Promoter: pADH3
  Tag / fusion protein: 4xV5-APEX2 (C terminal on insert)
  Cloning method: Gibson Cloning
Terms and licenses: Academic/Nonprofit Terms; Industry Terms: Not Available to Industry
How to cite: ClhN-pADH3-Tgl3-4V5-APEX2-URA was a gift from Zhiping Xie (Addgene plasmid # 207066 ; http://n2t.net/addgene:207066 ; RRID:Addgene_207066)
